>Addgene plasmid #15323 | FLAG-EAF pBacPAK8 | addgene full sequence | sequence record 156274 | Addgene NGS Result
ATGCACCTTTTAATCAAATCCCAAGATGTGTATAAACCACCAAACTGCCAAAAAATGAAAACTGTCGATA
AGCTCTGTCCGTTTGCTGGCAACTGCAAGGGTCTCAATCCTATTTGTAATTATTGAATAATAAAACAATT
ATAAATGTCAAATTTGTTTTTTATTAACGATACAAACCAAACGCAACAAGAACATTTGTAGTATTATCTA
TAATTGAAAAAGCGTAGTTATAATCGCTGAGGTAATATTTAAAATCATTTTCAAATGATTCACAGTTAAT
TTGCGACAATATAATTTTATTTTCACATAAACTAGACGCCTTGTCGTCTTCTTCTTCGTATTCCTTCTCT
TTTTCATTTTTCTCCTCATAAAAATTAACATAGTTATTATCGTATCCATATATGTATCTATCGTATAGAG
TAAATTTTTTGTTGTCATAAATATATATGTCTTTTTTAATGGGGTGTATAGTACCGCTGCGCATAGTTTT
TCTGTAATTTACAACAGTGCTATTTTCTGGTAGTTCTTCGGAGTGTGTTGCTTTAATTATTAAATTTATA
TAATCAATGAATTTGGGATCGTCGGTTTTGTACAATATGTTGCCGGCATAGTACGCAGCTTCTTCTAGTT
CAATTACACCATTTTTTAGCAGCACCGGATTAACATAACTTTCCAAAATGTTGTACGAACCGTTAAACAA
AAACAGTTCACCTCCCTTTTCTATACTATTGTCTGCGAGCAGTTGTTTGTTGTTAAAAATAACAGCCATT
GTAATGAGACGCACAAACTAATATCACAAACTGGAAATGTCTATCAATATATAGTTGCTGATATCATGGA
GATAATTAAAATGATAACCATCTCGCAAATAAATAAGTATTTTACTGTTTTCGTAACAGTTTTGTAATAA
AAAAACCTATAAATACCATGGGTCATCATCATCACCATCACGGTGGTCGACAAGCTTGGATCCCTGCAGG
CCTCGAGTTCGAATCTAGAATGCCAGACTACAAGGACGATGATGACAAGCTCGAGATGAATGGGACCGCA
AACCCG
[318 nt withheld, positions 1057-1374]
GAGGGCAGCAGTAAAATCCAGGCCCGAATGGAACAGCAGCCCACTCGTCCTCCACAGACGTCACAGCCAC
CACCACCTCCACCACCTATGCCATTCAGAGCTCCAACGAAGCCTCCAGTTGGACCCAAAACTTCTCCCTT
GAAAGATAACCCCTCACCTGAACCTCAGTTGGATGACATCAAAAGAGAGCTGAGGGCTGAAGTTGACATT
ATTGAACAAATGAGCAGCAGCAGTGGGAGCAGCTCTTCAGACTCTGAGAGCTCTTCGGGAAGTGATGACG
ATAGCTCCAGCAGTGGAGGCGAGGACAATGGCCCAGCCTCTCCTCCGCAGCCTTCACACCAGCAGCCCTA
CAACAGTAGGCCTGCCGTTGCCAATGGAACCAGCCGGCCACAAGGAAGCAACCAGCTCATGAACACCCTC
AGAAATGACTTGCAGTTGAGTGAGTCTGGCAGTGACAGTGATGACTAGGGTACCGAGCTCGAATTCCCGG
GCGGCCGCTTAATTAATTGATCCGGGTTATTAGTACATTTATTAAGCGCTAGATTCTGTGCGTTGTTGAT
TTACAGACAATTGTTGTACGTATTTTAATAATTCATTAAATTTATAATCTTTAGGGTGGTATGTTAGAGC
GAAAATCAAATGATTTTCAGCGTCTTTATATCTGAATTTAAATATTAAATCCTCAATAGATTTGTAAAAT
AGGTTTCGATTAGTTTCAAACAAGGGTTGTTTTTCCGAACCGATGGCTGGACTATCTAATGGATTTTCGC
TCAACGCCACAAAACTTGCCAAATCTTGTAGCAGCAATCTAGCTTTGTCGATATTCGTTTGTGTTTTGTT
TTGTAATAAAGGTTCGACGTCGTTCAAAATATTATGCGCTTTTGTATTTCTTTCATCACTGTCGTTAGTG
TACAATTGACTCGACGTAAACACGTTAAATAACGCTTGGACATATTTAACATCGGGCGTGTTAGCTTTAT
TAGGCCGATTATCGTCGTCGTCCCAACCCTCGTCGTTAGAAGTTGCTTCCGAAGACGATTTTGCCATAGC
CACACGACGCCTATTAATTGTGTCGGCTAACACGTCCGCGATCAAATTTGTAGTTGAGCTTTTTGGAATT
ATTTCTGATTGCGGGCGTTTTTGGGCGGGTTTCAATCTAACTGTGCCCGATTTTAATTCAGACAACACGT
TAGAAAGCGATGGTGCAGGCGGTGGTAACATTTCAGACGGCAAATCTACTAATGGCGGCGGTGGTGGAGC
TGATGATAAATCTACCATCGGTGGAGGCGCAGGCGGGGCTGGCGGCGGAGGCGGAGGCGGAGGTGGTGGC
GGTGATGCAGACGGCGGTTTAGGCTCAAATGTCTCTTTAGGCAACACAGTCGGCACCTCAACTATTGTAC
TGGTTTCGGGCGCCGTTTTTGGTTTGACCGGTCTGAGACGAGTGCGATTTTTTTCGTTTCTAATAGCTTC
CAACAATTGTTGTCTGTCGTCTAAAGGTGCAGCGGGTTGAGGTTCCGTCGGCATTGGTGGAGCGGGCGGC
AATTCAGACATCGATGGTGGTGGTGGTGGTGGAGGCGCTGGAATGTTAGGCACGGGAGAAGGTGGTGGCG
GCGGTGCCGCCGGTATAATTTGTTCAGGTTTAGTTTGTTCGCGCACGATTGTGGGCACCGGCGCAGGCGC
CGCTGGCTGCACAACGGAAGGTCGTCTGCTTCGAGGCAGCGCTTGGGGTGGTGGCAATTCAATATTATAA
TTGGAATACAAATCGTAAAAATCTGCTATAAGCATTGTAATTTCGCTATCGTTTACCGTGCCGATATTTA
ACAACCGCTCAATGTAAGCAATTGTATTGTAAAGAGATTGTCTCAAGCTCGGATCGATCCCGCACGCCGA
TAACAAGCCTTTTCATTTTTACTACAGCATTGTAGTGGCGAGACACTTCGCTGTCGTCGCCTGATGCGGT
ATTTTCTCCTTACGCATCTGTGCGGTATTTCACACCGCATA
[142 nt withheld, positions 3376-3517]
C
[141 nt withheld, positions 3519-3659]
CCTTTGACGTTGGAGTCCACGTTCTTT
[37 nt withheld, positions 3687-3723]
ACCCTATCTCGGGCTATTCTTTTGATTTATAAGGGATTTTGCCGATTTCGGCCTATTGGTTAAAAAATGA
GCTGATTTAACAAAAATTTAACGCGAATTTTAACAAAATATTAACGTTTACAATTTTATGGTGCACTCTC
AGTACAATCTGCTCTGATGCCGCATAGTTAAGCCAGCCCCGACACCCGCCAACACCCGCTGACGCGCCCT
GACGGGCTTGTCTGCTCCCGGCATCCGCTTACAGACAAGCTGTGACCGTCTCCGGGAGCTGCATGTGTCA
GAGGTTTTCACCGTCATCACCGAAACGCGCGAGACGAAAGGGCCTCGTGATACGCCTATTTTTATAGGTT
AATGTCATGATAATAATGGTTTCTTAGACGTCAGGTGGCACTTTTCGGGGAAATGTGCGCGGAACCCCTA
TTTGTTTATTTTTCTAAATACATTCAAATATGTATCCGCTCATGAGACAATAACCCTGATAAATGCTTCA
ATAATATTGAAAAAGGAAGAGTATGAGTATTCAACATTTCCGTGTCGCCCTTATTCCCTTTTTTGCGGCA
TTTTGCCTTCCTGTTTTTGCTCACCCAGAAACGCTGGTGAAAGTAAAAGATGCTGAAGATCAGTTGGGTG
CACGAGTGGGTTACATCGAACTGGATCTCAACAGCGGTAAGATCCTTGAGAGTTTTCGCCCCGAAGAACG
TTTTCCAATGATGAGCACTTTTAAAGTTCTGCTATGTGGCGCGGTATTATCCCGTATTGACGCCGGGCAA
GAGCAACTCGGTCGCCGCATACACTATTCTCAGAATGACTTGGTTGAATATTCACCAGTCACAGAAAAGC
ATCTTACGGATGGCATGACAGTAAGAGAATTATGCAGTGCTGCCATAACCATGAGTGATAACACTGCGGC
CAACTTACTTCTGACAACGATCGGAGGACCGAAGGAGCTAACCGCTTTTTTGCACAACATGGGGGATCAT
GTAACTCGCCTTGATCGTTGGGAACCGGAGCTGAATGAAGCCATACCAAACGACGAGCGTGACACCACGA
TGCCTGTAGCAATGGCAACAACGTTGCGCAAACTATTAACTGGCGAACTACTTACTCTAGCTTCCCGGCA
ACAATTAATAGACTGGATGGAGGCGGATAAAGTTGCAGGACCACTTCTGCGCTCGGCCCTTCCGGCTGGC
TGGTTTATTGCTGATAAATCTGGAGCCGGTGAGCGTGGGTCTCGCGGTATCATTGCAGCACTGGGGCCAG
ATGGTAAGCCCTCCCGTATCGTAGTTATCTACACGACGGGGAGTCAGGCAACTATGGATGAACGAAATAG
ACAGATCGCTGAGATAGGTGCCTCACTGATTAAGCATTGGTAACTGTCAGACCAAGTTTACTCATATATA
CTTTAGATTGATTTAAAACTTCATTTTTAATTTAAAAGGATCTAGGTGAAGATCCTTTTTGATAATCTCA
TGACCAAAATCCCTTAACGTGAGTTTTCGTTCCACTGAGCGTCAGACCCCGTAGAAAAGATCAAAGGATC
TTCTTGAGATCCTTTTTTTCTGCGCGTAATCTGCTGCTTGCAAACAAAAAAACCACCGCTACCAGCGGTG
GTTTGTTTGCCGGATCAAGAGCTACCAACTCTTTTTCCGAAGGTAACTGGCTTCAGCAGAGCGCAGATAC
CAAATACTGTTCTTCTAGTGTAGCCGTAGTTAGGCCACCACTTCAAGAACTCTGTAGCACCGCCTACATA
CCTCGCTCTGCTAATCCTGTTACCAGTGGCTGCTGCCAGTGGCGATAAGTCGTGTCTTACCGGGTTGGAC
TCAAGACGATAGTTACCGGATAAGGCGCAGCGGTCGGGCTGAACGGGGGGTTCGTGCACACAGCCCAGCT
TGGAGCGAACGACCTACACCGAACTGAGATACCTACAGCGTGAGCTATGAGAAAGCGCCACGCTTCCCGA
AGGGAGAAAGGCGGACAGGTATCCGGTAAGCGGCAGGGTCGGAACAGGAGAGCGCACGAGGGAGCTTCCA
GGGGGAAACGCCTGGTATCTTTATAGTCCTGTCGGGTTTCGCCACCTCTGACTTGAGCGTCGATTTTTGT
GATGCTCGTCAGGGGGGCGGAGCCTATGGAAAAACGCCAGCAACGCGGCCTTTTTACGGTTCCTGGCCTT
TTGCTGGCCTTTTGCTCACATGTTCTTTCCTGCGTTATCCCCTGATTCTGTGGATAACCGTATTACCGCC
TTTGAGTGAGCTGATACCGCTCGCCGCAGCCGAACGACCGAGCGCAGCGAGTCAGTGAGCGAGGAAGCTC
GACATGCTGAACAACAAGATTAATATGCCTCCGTGTATAAAAAAAATATTGAACGATTTGAAAGAAAACA
ATGTACCGCGCGGCGGTATGTACAGGAAGAGGTTTATACTAAACTGTTACATTGCAAACGTGGTTTCGTG
TGCCAAGTGTGAAAACCGATGTTTAATCAAGGCTCTGACGCATTTCTACAACCACGACTCCAAGTGTGTC
GGTGAAGTC
Features (pLannotate 1.2.2; 15 found; start..end, strand, type, name):
      2..829     +  misc_recomb    baculovirus recombination region (lef2/ORF603): contains ORF603 and part of lef2
    833..924     +  promoter       polyhedrin promoter: polh from Autographa californica; promoter for the baculovirus polyhedrin gene
   1006..1029    +  CDS            3xFLAG (fragment): three tandem FLAG® epitope tags
   1036..1839    +  CDS            EAF1 (sequence partly withheld): EAF1_HUMAN - Experimental evidence at protein level: Swiss-Prot protein existence level 1. Acts as a transcriptional transactivator of ELL and ELL2 elongation activities. From Homo sapiens (Human).
   1842..1860    -  misc_feature   MCS (fragment): pUC18/19 multiple cloning site
   1890..3247    +  misc_recomb    baculovirus recombination region (ORF1629): contains part of ORF1629
   3245..3322    -  CDS            P61 (fragment): P78_NPVAC - Experimental evidence at protein level: Swiss-Prot protein existence level 1. Plays a role in the transport of the nucleocapsids from the cytoplasm toward the host nucleus together with the host actin- polymerizing Arp2/3 complex. From Autographa californica nuclear polyhedrosis virus (AcMNPV).
   3324..3375    -  misc_feature   bom (fragment): basis of mobility region from pBR322
   3394..3774    +  rep_origin     M13 ori (sequence partly withheld): M13 bacteriophage origin of replication; arrow indicates direction of (+) strand synthesis
   3850..3899    -  misc_feature   bom (fragment): basis of mobility region from pBR322
   4001..4036    -  CDS            rop (fragment): Rop protein, which maintains plasmids at low copy number; rop
   4131..4235    +  promoter       AmpR promoter: bla
   4236..5096    +  CDS            AmpR: β-lactamase; bla; confers resistance to ampicillin, carbenicillin, and related antibiotics
   5267..5855    +  rep_origin     ori: high-copy-number ColE1/pMB1/pBR322/pUC origin of replication
   6034..6252    +  CDS            LEF-2 (fragment): LEF2_NPVAC - Experimental evidence at protein level: Swiss-Prot protein existence level 1. Plays an essential role in viral DNA replication. Does not seem to participate in the initiation step but is rather important for the amplification of DNA. Also required for expression from the vp39 and polh promoters. From Autographa californica nuclear polyhedrosis virus (AcMNPV).
