[The description below was written by a language model from this plasmid's Addgene catalogue record and pLannotate feature annotations shown in this document.]
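Description:
FLAG-EAF pBacPAK8 is a baculovirus transfer plasmid built on the Clontech pBacPAK8 backbone for producing human ELL-associated factor 1 (EAF1, also called EAF) in insect cells. It is propagated in E. coli using a ColE1/pUC-type origin and selected with ampicillin through the β-lactamase (AmpR) gene and its own promoter. An M13 phage origin is also annotated, which in principle permits single-stranded DNA production. Small remnants of the pBR322 bom and rop regions are present as backbone fragments.

The expression cassette is driven by the polyhedrin promoter of Autographa californica nucleopolyhedrovirus, a very strong promoter active late in infection. Downstream lies the roughly 800 bp EAF1 coding sequence, inserted between XhoI and KpnI sites that were both retained. The catalogue entry lists N-terminal 6xHis and FLAG tags. The feature table detects a short FLAG-type epitope immediately upstream of EAF1 (annotated as a fragment of 3xFLAG, consistent in length with a single FLAG unit), but it does not separately annotate a His tag. The cassette is flanked by viral homology arms, lef2/ORF603 on one side and part of ORF1629 on the other. These arms allow homologous recombination with baculovirus genomic DNA in co-transfected insect cells, placing the tagged gene at the polyhedrin locus to generate a recombinant virus.

The associated publication concerns EAF1 and EAF2 as positive regulators of the RNA polymerase II elongation factor ELL. The construct therefore fits the expression and affinity purification of epitope-tagged recombinant EAF1 for biochemical studies of transcription elongation.
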