Addgene plasmid #15323: FLAG-EAF pBacPAK8
Depositing lab: Joan Conaway & Ronald Conaway. Depositing organization: Stowers Institute for Medical Research. Publication: ELL-associated factors 1 and 2 are positive regulators of RNA polymerase II elongation factor ELL. Kong SE, Banks CA, Shilatifard A, Conaway JW, Conaway RC. Proc Natl Acad Sci U S A. 2005 Jul 19. 102(29):10094-8. 10.1073/pnas.0503017102 PubMed 16006523.
Backbone
  Vector backbone: pBacPAK8
  Backbone manufacturer: Clontech
  Backbone size w/o insert (bp): 5538
  Vector type: Baculovirus construction
Growth in bacteria
  Bacterial resistance: Ampicillin, 100 μg/mL
  Growth temperature: 37°C
  Growth strain: DH5alpha
  Copy number: Unknown
Gene/Insert
  Gene/Insert name: ELL Associated Factor (alt names: EAF; EAF1)
  Species: H. sapiens (human)
  Insert size (bp): 807
  Entrez Gene: EAF1
  Promoter: polyhedrin
  Tag / fusion protein: 6x His (N terminal on backbone); FLAG (N terminal on backbone)
  Cloning method: Restriction Enzyme; 5′ cloning site Xho1 (not destroyed); 3′ cloning site Kpn1 (not destroyed)
  Sequencing primers: 5′ Bac1; 3′ Bac2
Terms and licenses: Academic/Nonprofit Terms; Industry Terms: Not Available to Industry
How to cite: FLAG-EAF pBacPAK8 was a gift from Joan Conaway & Ronald Conaway (Addgene plasmid # 15323 ; http://n2t.net/addgene:15323 ; RRID:Addgene_15323)
