>Addgene plasmid #15323 | FLAG-EAF pBacPAK8 | addgene partial sequence | sequence record 21774 | 15323 with polyhedrin-F
AAAAAAACCTATAAATACCATGGGGTCATCATCATCACCATCACGGTGGTCGACAAGCTTGGATCCCTGC
AGGCCTCGAGTTCGAATCTAGAATGCCAGACTACAAGGACGATGATGACAAGCTCGAGATGAATGGGACC
GCAAACCCG
[318 nt withheld, positions 150-467]
GAGGGCAGCAGTAAAATCCAGGCCCGAATGGAACAGCAGCCCACTCGTCCTCCACAGACGTCACAGCCAC
CACCACCTCCACCACCTATGCCATTCAGAGCTCCAACGAAGCCTCCAGTTGGACCCAAAACTTCTCCCTT
GAAAGATAACCCCTCACCTGAACCTCAGTTGGATGACATCAAAAGAGAGCTGAGGGCTGAAGTTGACATT
ATTGAACAAATGAGCAGCAGCAGTGGGAGCAGCTCTTCAGACTCTGAGAGCTCTTCGGGAAGTGATGA
